Addgene plasmid #102313: pLentiCRISPR sgFTCD_2
Purpose: genetic depletion of FTCD
Depositing lab: David Sabatini. Depositing organization: Whitehead Institute for Biomedical Research. Publication: Histidine catabolism is a major determinant of methotrexate sensitivity. Kanarek N, Keys HR, Cantor JR, Lewis CA, Chan SH, Kunchok T, Abu-Remaileh M, Freinkman E, Schweitzer LD, Sabatini DM. Nature. 2018 Jul 11. pii: 10.1038/s41586-018-0316-7. doi: 10.1038/s41586-018-0316-7. PubMed 29995852.
Backbone
  Vector backbone: pLentiCRISPR
  Vector type: Lentiviral
Growth in bacteria
  Bacterial resistance: Ampicillin, 100 μg/mL
  Growth temperature: 37°C
  Growth strain: NEB Stable
  Copy number: Low Copy
Gene/Insert
  Gene/Insert name: sgFTCD_2
  gRNA/shRNA sequence: GGAGCCATCACACAGACCCC
  Species: H. sapiens (human)
  Insert size (bp): 30
  Entrez Gene: FTCD (a.k.a. LCHC1)
  Promoter: U6
  Cloning method: Restriction Enzyme; 5′ cloning site BsmB1 (unknown if destroyed); 3′ cloning site BsmB1 (unknown if destroyed)
Terms and licenses: Academic/Nonprofit Terms; Industry Terms: Not Available to Industry
How to cite: pLentiCRISPR sgFTCD_2 was a gift from David Sabatini (Addgene plasmid # 102313 ; http://n2t.net/addgene:102313 ; RRID:Addgene_102313)
