[The description below was written by a language model from this plasmid's Addgene catalogue record and pLannotate feature annotations shown in this document.]
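Description:
pLentiCRISPR sgFTCD_2 is an all-in-one lentiviral CRISPR/Cas9 transfer plasmid built on the pLentiCRISPR backbone and intended for genetic depletion of human FTCD. It is propagated in E. coli under ampicillin selection (AmpR with its bla promoter). The feature table annotates a ColE1/pUC-type origin, although the catalogue lists the plasmid as low copy. An f1 origin, an SV40 origin and leftover lac, T7 and T3 cloning-vector elements are also present in the bacterial backbone.

The viral portion has a third-generation layout. An RSV promoter drives a truncated HIV-1 5' LTR, followed by the Ψ packaging signal with a gag fragment, the Rev response element for Rev-dependent export of the genomic RNA, a cPPT/CTS, and a self-inactivating ΔU3 3' LTR with a downstream SV40 polyadenylation signal.

Two expression units sit between the LTRs. A human U6 RNA polymerase III promoter transcribes the FTCD-targeting guide, which was cloned through BsmBI sites directly upstream of the Streptococcus pyogenes gRNA scaffold. An EF-1α core promoter then drives S. pyogenes Cas9; it is annotated as adjoining N- and C-terminal portions that together span one continuous coding region. A puromycin N-acetyltransferase sequence follows. The feature table does not annotate the element linking Cas9 to PuroR. A WPRE after the cassette enhances transcript expression.

Once packaged and transduced, the integrated provirus supplies both Cas9 and the guide, and puromycin allows selection of transduced cells. The "_2" in the name suggests it is one of several FTCD guides, though the record does not say so. The associated work concerns histidine catabolism and methotrexate sensitivity.
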