Features (pLannotate 1.2.2; 29 found; start..end, strand, type, name):
      2..228     +  promoter       RSV promoter: Rous sarcoma virus enhancer/promoter
    229..409     +  LTR            5' LTR (truncated): truncated 5' long terminal repeat (LTR) from HIV-1
    456..581     +  misc_feature   HIV-1 Ψ: packaging signal of human immunodeficiency virus type 1
    565..928     +  CDS            HIV-1 gag (fragment): gag protein from human immunodeficiency virus 1; gag
   1074..1307    +  misc_feature   RRE: The Rev response element (RRE) of HIV-1 allows for Rev-dependent mRNA export from the nucleus to the cytoplasm.
   1684..1710    +  CDS            Rev (fragment): human immunodeficiency virus 1 (HIV-1) Rev protein; rev; enhances nuclear export of unspliced and incompletely spliced viral mRNAs
   1714..1954    +  promoter       U6 promoter: RNA polymerase III promoter for human U6 snRNA
   1984..2059    +  misc_RNA       gRNA scaffold: guide RNA scaffold for the Streptococcus pyogenes CRISPR/Cas9 system
   2107..2224    +  misc_feature   cPPT/CTS: central polypurine tract and central termination sequence of HIV-1
   2293..2504    +  promoter       EF-1α core promoter: core promoter for human elongation factor EF-1α
   2608..4209    +  CDS            Cas9(N): N-terminal portion of Streptococcus pyogenes Cas9 (Zetsche et al., 2015)
   4210..6708    +  CDS            Cas9(C): C-terminal portion of Streptococcus pyogenes Cas9 (Zetsche et al., 2015)
   6829..7428    +  CDS            PuroR (fragment): puromycin N-acetyltransferase; pac from Streptomyces; confers resistance to puromycin
   7444..8032    +  misc_feature   WPRE: woodchuck hepatitis virus posttranscriptional regulatory element
   8083..8102    +  misc_feature   cPPT/CTS (fragment): central polypurine tract and central termination sequence of HIV-1
   8104..8337    +  LTR            3' LTR (ΔU3): self-inactivating 3' long terminal repeat (LTR) from HIV-1
   8415..8536    +  polyA_signal   SV40 poly(A) signal: SV40 polyadenylation signal
   8576..8711    +  rep_origin     SV40 ori: SV40 origin of replication
   8732..8750    -  promoter       T7 promoter: promoter for bacteriophage T7 RNA polymerase
   8758..8913    +  CDS            lacZα (fragment): LacZα fragment of β-galactosidase; lacZ fragment
   8918..9346    +  rep_origin     f1 ori (sequence partly withheld): f1 bacteriophage origin of replication; arrow indicates direction of (+) strand synthesis
   9399..9503    +  promoter       AmpR promoter: bla
   9504..10364   +  CDS            AmpR: β-lactamase; bla; confers resistance to ampicillin, carbenicillin, and related antibiotics
  10535..11123   +  rep_origin     ori: high-copy-number ColE1/pMB1/pBR322/pUC origin of replication
  11306..11398   +  CDS            lacI (fragment): lac repressor; lacI; The lac repressor binds to the lac operator to inhibit transcription in E. coli. This inhibition can be relieved by adding lactose or isopropyl-β-D-thiogalactopyranoside (IPTG).
  11411..11432   +  protein_bind   CAP binding site: CAP binding activates transcription in the presence of cAMP. E. coli catabolite activator protein
  11447..11477   +  promoter       lac promoter: promoter for the E. coli lac operon
  11481..11503   +  protein_bind   lac operator (fragment): The lac repressor binds to the lac operator to inhibit transcription in E. coli. This inhibition can be relieved by adding lactose or isopropyl-β-D-thiogalactopyranoside (IPTG). lac repressor encoded by lacI
  11546..11564   +  promoter       T3 promoter: promoter for bacteriophage T3 RNA polymerase
>Addgene plasmid #102313 | pLentiCRISPR sgFTCD_2 | addgene full sequence | sequence record 197004 | Addgene NGS Result
ATGTAGTCTTATGCAATACTCTTGTAGTCTTGCAACATGGTAACGATGAGTTAGCAACATGCCTTACAAG
GAGAGAAAAAGCACCGTGCATGCCGATTGGTGGAAGTAAGGTGGTACGATCGTGCCTTATTAGGAAGGCA
ACAGACGGGTCTGACATGGATTGGACGAACCACTGAATTGCCGCATTGCAGAGATATTGTATTTAAGTGC
CTAGCTCGATACATAAACGGGTCTCTCTGGTTAGACCAGATCTGAGCCTGGGAGCTCTCTGGCTAACTAG
GGAACCCACTGCTTAAGCCTCAATAAAGCTTGCCTTGAGTGCTTCAAGTAGTGTGTGCCCGTCTGTTGTG
TGACTCTGGTAACTAGAGATCCCTCAGACCCTTTTAGTCAGTGTGGAAAATCTCTAGCAGTGGCGCCCGA
ACAGGGACTTGAAAGCGAAAGGGAAACCAGAGGAGCTCTCTCGACGCAGGACTCGGCTTGCTGAAGCGCG
CACGGCAAGAGGCGAGGGGCGGCGACTGGTGAGTACGCCAAAAATTTTGACTAGCGGAGGCTAGAAGGAG
AGAGATGGGTGCGAGAGCGTCAGTATTAAGCGGGGGAGAATTAGATCGCGATGGGAAAAAATTCGGTTAA
GGCCAGGGGGAAAGAAAAAATATAAATTAAAACATATAGTATGGGCAAGCAGGGAGCTAGAACGATTCGC
AGTTAATCCTGGCCTGTTAGAAACATCAGAAGGCTGTAGACAAATACTGGGACAGCTACAACCATCCCTT
CAGACAGGATCAGAAGAACTTAGATCATTATATAATACAGTAGCAACCCTCTATTGTGTGCATCAAAGGA
TAGAGATAAAAGACACCAAGGAAGCTTTAGACAAGATAGAGGAAGAGCAAAACAAAAGTAAGACCACCGC
ACAGCAAGCGGCCGCTGATCTTCAGACCTGGAGGAGGAGATATGAGGGACAATTGGAGAAGTGAATTATA
TAAATATAAAGTAGTAAAAATTGAACCATTAGGAGTAGCACCCACCAAGGCAAAGAGAAGAGTGGTGCAG
AGAGAAAAAAGAGCAGTGGGAATAGGAGCTTTGTTCCTTGGGTTCTTGGGAGCAGCAGGAAGCACTATGG
GCGCAGCGTCAATGACGCTGACGGTACAGGCCAGACAATTATTGTCTGGTATAGTGCAGCAGCAGAACAA
TTTGCTGAGGGCTATTGAGGCGCAACAGCATCTGTTGCAACTCACAGTCTGGGGCATCAAGCAGCTCCAG
GCAAGAATCCTGGCTGTGGAAAGATACCTAAAGGATCAACAGCTCCTGGGGATTTGGGGTTGCTCTGGAA
AACTCATTTGCACCACTGCTGTGCCTTGGAATGCTAGTTGGAGTAATAAATCTCTGGAACAGATTTGGAA
TCACACGACCTGGATGGAGTGGGACAGAGAAATTAACAATTACACAAGCTTAATACACTCCTTAATTGAA
GAATCGCAAAACCAGCAAGAAAAGAATGAACAAGAATTATTGGAATTAGATAAATGGGCAAGTTTGTGGA
ATTGGTTTAACATAACAAATTGGCTGTGGTATATAAAATTATTCATAATGATAGTAGGAGGCTTGGTAGG
TTTAAGAATAGTTTTTGCTGTACTTTCTATAGTGAATAGAGTTAGGCAGGGATATTCACCATTATCGTTT
CAGACCCACCTCCCAACCCCGAGGGGACCCAGAGAGGGCCTATTTCCCATGATTCCTTCATATTTGCATA
TACGATACAAGGCTGTTAGAGAGATAATTAGAATTAATTTGACTGTAAACACAAAGATATTAGTACAAAA
TACGTGACGTAGAAAGTAATAATTTCTTGGGTAGTTTGCAGTTTTAAAATTATGTTTTAAAATGGACTAT
CATATGCTTACCGTAACTTGAAAGTATTTCGATTTCTTGGCTTTATATATCTTGTGGAAAGGACGAAACA
CCGGGAGCCATCACACAGACCCCGTTTTAGAGCTAGAAATAGCAAGTTAAAATAAGGCTAGTCCGTTATC
AACTTGAAAAAGTGGCACCGAGTCGGTGCTTTTTTGAATTCTAGATCTTGAGACAAATGGCAGTATTCAT
CCACAATTTTAAAAGAAAAGGGGGGATTGGGGGGTACAGTGCAGGGGAAAGAATAGTAGACATAATAGCA
ACAGACATACAAACTAAAGAATTACAAAAACAAATTACAAAAATTCAAAATTTTCGGGTTTATTACAGGG
ACAGCAGAGATCCACTTTGGCGCCGGCTCGAGTGGCTCCGGTGCCCGTCAGTGGGCAGAGCGCACATCGC
CCACAGTCCCCGAGAAGTTGGGGGGAGGGGTCGGCAATTGAACCGGTGCCTAGAGAAGGTGGCGCGGGGT
AAACTGGGAAAGTGATGTCGTGTACTGGCTCCGCCTTTTTCCCGAGGGTGGGGGAGAACCGTATATAAGT
GCAGTAGTCGCCGTGAACGTTCTTTTTCGCAACGGGTTTGCCGCCAGAACACAGGTGTCGTGACGCGGGA
TCCGCCACCATGGATTACAAAGACGATGACGATAAGATGGCCCCAAAGAAGAAGCGGAAGGTCGGTATCC
ACGGAGTCCCAGCAGCCGACAAGAAGTACAGCATCGGCCTGGACATCGGCACCAACTCTGTGGGCTGGGC
CGTGATCACCGACGAGTACAAGGTGCCCAGCAAGAAATTCAAGGTGCTGGGCAACACCGACCGGCACAGC
ATCAAGAAGAACCTGATCGGAGCCCTGCTGTTCGACAGCGGCGAAACAGCCGAGGCCACCCGGCTGAAGA
GAACCGCCAGAAGAAGATACACCAGACGGAAGAACCGGATCTGCTATCTGCAAGAGATCTTCAGCAACGA
GATGGCCAAGGTGGACGACAGCTTCTTCCACAGACTGGAAGAGTCCTTCCTGGTGGAAGAGGATAAGAAG
CACGAGCGGCACCCCATCTTCGGCAACATCGTGGACGAGGTGGCCTACCACGAGAAGTACCCCACCATCT
ACCACCTGAGAAAGAAACTGGTGGACAGCACCGACAAGGCCGACCTGCGGCTGATCTATCTGGCCCTGGC
CCACATGATCAAGTTCCGGGGCCACTTCCTGATCGAGGGCGACCTGAACCCCGACAACAGCGACGTGGAC
AAGCTGTTCATCCAGCTGGTGCAGACCTACAACCAGCTGTTCGAGGAAAACCCCATCAACGCCAGCGGCG
TGGACGCCAAGGCCATCCTGTCTGCCAGACTGAGCAAGAGCAGACGGCTGGAAAATCTGATCGCCCAGCT
GCCCGGCGAGAAGAAGAATGGCCTGTTCGGAAACCTGATTGCCCTGAGCCTGGGCCTGACCCCCAACTTC
AAGAGCAACTTCGACCTGGCCGAGGATGCCAAACTGCAGCTGAGCAAGGACACCTACGACGACGACCTGG
ACAACCTGCTGGCCCAGATCGGCGACCAGTACGCCGACCTGTTTCTGGCCGCCAAGAACCTGTCCGACGC
CATCCTGCTGAGCGACATCCTGAGAGTGAACACCGAGATCACCAAGGCCCCCCTGAGCGCCTCTATGATC
AAGAGATACGACGAGCACCACCAGGACCTGACCCTGCTGAAAGCTCTCGTGCGGCAGCAGCTGCCTGAGA
AGTACAAAGAGATTTTCTTCGACCAGAGCAAGAACGGCTACGCCGGCTACATTGACGGCGGAGCCAGCCA
GGAAGAGTTCTACAAGTTCATCAAGCCCATCCTGGAAAAGATGGACGGCACCGAGGAACTGCTCGTGAAG
CTGAACAGAGAGGACCTGCTGCGGAAGCAGCGGACCTTCGACAACGGCAGCATCCCCCACCAGATCCACC
TGGGAGAGCTGCACGCCATTCTGCGGCGGCAGGAAGATTTTTACCCATTCCTGAAGGACAACCGGGAAAA
GATCGAGAAGATCCTGACCTTCCGCATCCCCTACTACGTGGGCCCTCTGGCCAGGGGAAACAGCAGATTC
GCCTGGATGACCAGAAAGAGCGAGGAAACCATCACCCCCTGGAACTTCGAGGAAGTGGTGGACAAGGGCG
CTTCCGCCCAGAGCTTCATCGAGCGGATGACCAACTTCGATAAGAACCTGCCCAACGAGAAGGTGCTGCC
CAAGCACAGCCTGCTGTACGAGTACTTCACCGTGTATAACGAGCTGACCAAAGTGAAATACGTGACCGAG
GGAATGAGAAAGCCCGCCTTCCTGAGCGGCGAGCAGAAAAAGGCCATCGTGGACCTGCTGTTCAAGACCA
ACCGGAAAGTGACCGTGAAGCAGCTGAAAGAGGACTACTTCAAGAAAATCGAGTGCTTCGACTCCGTGGA
AATCTCCGGCGTGGAAGATCGGTTCAACGCCTCCCTGGGCACATACCACGATCTGCTGAAAATTATCAAG
GACAAGGACTTCCTGGACAATGAGGAAAACGAGGACATTCTGGAAGATATCGTGCTGACCCTGACACTGT
TTGAGGACAGAGAGATGATCGAGGAACGGCTGAAAACCTATGCCCACCTGTTCGACGACAAAGTGATGAA
GCAGCTGAAGCGGCGGAGATACACCGGCTGGGGCAGGCTGAGCCGGAAGCTGATCAACGGCATCCGGGAC
AAGCAGTCCGGCAAGACAATCCTGGATTTCCTGAAGTCCGACGGCTTCGCCAACAGAAACTTCATGCAGC
TGATCCACGACGACAGCCTGACCTTTAAAGAGGACATCCAGAAAGCCCAGGTGTCCGGCCAGGGCGATAG
CCTGCACGAGCACATTGCCAATCTGGCCGGCAGCCCCGCCATTAAGAAGGGCATCCTGCAGACAGTGAAG
GTGGTGGACGAGCTCGTGAAAGTGATGGGCCGGCACAAGCCCGAGAACATCGTGATCGAAATGGCCAGAG
AGAACCAGACCACCCAGAAGGGACAGAAGAACAGCCGCGAGAGAATGAAGCGGATCGAAGAGGGCATCAA
AGAGCTGGGCAGCCAGATCCTGAAAGAACACCCCGTGGAAAACACCCAGCTGCAGAACGAGAAGCTGTAC
CTGTACTACCTGCAGAATGGGCGGGATATGTACGTGGACCAGGAACTGGACATCAACCGGCTGTCCGACT
ACGATGTGGACCATATCGTGCCTCAGAGCTTTCTGAAGGACGACTCCATCGACAACAAGGTGCTGACCAG
AAGCGACAAGAACCGGGGCAAGAGCGACAACGTGCCCTCCGAAGAGGTCGTGAAGAAGATGAAGAACTAC
TGGCGGCAGCTGCTGAACGCCAAGCTGATTACCCAGAGAAAGTTCGACAATCTGACCAAGGCCGAGAGAG
GCGGCCTGAGCGAACTGGATAAGGCCGGCTTCATCAAGAGACAGCTGGTGGAAACCCGGCAGATCACAAA
GCACGTGGCACAGATCCTGGACTCCCGGATGAACACTAAGTACGACGAGAATGACAAGCTGATCCGGGAA
GTGAAAGTGATCACCCTGAAGTCCAAGCTGGTGTCCGATTTCCGGAAGGATTTCCAGTTTTACAAAGTGC
GCGAGATCAACAACTACCACCACGCCCACGACGCCTACCTGAACGCCGTCGTGGGAACCGCCCTGATCAA
AAAGTACCCTAAGCTGGAAAGCGAGTTCGTGTACGGCGACTACAAGGTGTACGACGTGCGGAAGATGATC
GCCAAGAGCGAGCAGGAAATCGGCAAGGCTACCGCCAAGTACTTCTTCTACAGCAACATCATGAACTTTT
TCAAGACCGAGATTACCCTGGCCAACGGCGAGATCCGGAAGCGGCCTCTGATCGAGACAAACGGCGAAAC
CGGGGAGATCGTGTGGGATAAGGGCCGGGATTTTGCCACCGTGCGGAAAGTGCTGAGCATGCCCCAAGTG
AATATCGTGAAAAAGACCGAGGTGCAGACAGGCGGCTTCAGCAAAGAGTCTATCCTGCCCAAGAGGAACA
GCGATAAGCTGATCGCCAGAAAGAAGGACTGGGACCCTAAGAAGTACGGCGGCTTCGACAGCCCCACCGT
GGCCTATTCTGTGCTGGTGGTGGCCAAAGTGGAAAAGGGCAAGTCCAAGAAACTGAAGAGTGTGAAAGAG
CTGCTGGGGATCACCATCATGGAAAGAAGCAGCTTCGAGAAGAATCCCATCGACTTTCTGGAAGCCAAGG
GCTACAAAGAAGTGAAAAAGGACCTGATCATCAAGCTGCCTAAGTACTCCCTGTTCGAGCTGGAAAACGG
CCGGAAGAGAATGCTGGCCTCTGCCGGCGAACTGCAGAAGGGAAACGAACTGGCCCTGCCCTCCAAATAT
GTGAACTTCCTGTACCTGGCCAGCCACTATGAGAAGCTGAAGGGCTCCCCCGAGGATAATGAGCAGAAAC
AGCTGTTTGTGGAACAGCACAAGCACTACCTGGACGAGATCATCGAGCAGATCAGCGAGTTCTCCAAGAG
AGTGATCCTGGCCGACGCTAATCTGGACAAAGTGCTGTCCGCCTACAACAAGCACCGGGATAAGCCCATC
AGAGAGCAGGCCGAGAATATCATCCACCTGTTTACCCTGACCAATCTGGGAGCCCCTGCCGCCTTCAAGT
ACTTTGACACCACCATCGACCGGAAGAGGTACACCAGCACCAAAGAGGTGCTGGACGCCACCCTGATCCA
CCAGAGCATCACCGGCCTGTACGAGACACGGATCGACCTGTCTCAGCTGGGAGGCGACAAGCGTCCTGCT
GCTACTAAGAAAGCTGGTCAAGCTAAGAAAAAGAAAGCTAGCGGCAGCGGCGCCACCAACTTCAGCCTGC
TGAAGCAGGCCGGCGACGTGGAGGAGAACCCCGGCCCCATGACCGAGTACAAGCCCACGGTGCGCCTCGC
CACCCGCGACGACGTCCCCAGGGCCGTACGCACCCTCGCCGCCGCGTTCGCCGACTACCCCGCCACGCGC
CACACCGTCGATCCGGACCGCCACATCGAGCGGGTCACCGAGCTGCAAGAACTCTTCCTCACGCGCGTCG
GGCTCGACATCGGCAAGGTGTGGGTCGCGGACGACGGCGCCGCGGTGGCGGTCTGGACCACGCCGGAGAG
CGTCGAAGCGGGGGCGGTGTTCGCCGAGATCGGCCCGCGCATGGCCGAGTTGAGCGGTTCCCGGCTGGCC
GCGCAGCAACAGATGGAAGGCCTCCTGGCGCCGCACCGGCCCAAGGAGCCCGCGTGGTTCCTGGCCACCG
TCGGAGTCTCGCCCGACCACCAGGGCAAGGGTCTGGGCAGCGCCGTCGTGCTCCCCGGAGTGGAGGCGGC
CGAGCGCGCCGGGGTGCCCGCCTTCCTGGAGACCTCCGCGCCCCGCAACCTCCCCTTCTACGAGCGGCTC
GGCTTCACCGTCACCGCCGACGTCGAGGTGCCCGAAGGACCGCGCACCTGGTGCATGACCCGCAAGCCCG
GTGCCTGAACGCGTTAAGTCGACAATCAACCTCTGGATTACAAAATTTGTGAAAGATTGACTGGTATTCT
TAACTATGTTGCTCCTTTTACGCTATGTGGATACGCTGCTTTAATGCCTTTGTATCATGCTATTGCTTCC
CGTATGGCTTTCATTTTCTCCTCCTTGTATAAATCCTGGTTGCTGTCTCTTTATGAGGAGTTGTGGCCCG
TTGTCAGGCAACGTGGCGTGGTGTGCACTGTGTTTGCTGACGCAACCCCCACTGGTTGGGGCATTGCCAC
CACCTGTCAGCTCCTTTCCGGGACTTTCGCTTTCCCCCTCCCTATTGCCACGGCGGAACTCATCGCCGCC
TGCCTTGCCCGCTGCTGGACAGGGGCTCGGCTGTTGGGCACTGACAATTCCGTGGTGTTGTCGGGGAAAT
CATCGTCCTTTCCTTGGCTGCTCGCCTGTGTTGCCACCTGGATTCTGCGCGGGACGTCCTTCTGCTACGT
CCCTTCGGCCCTCAATCCAGCGGACCTTCCTTCCCGCGGCCTGCTGCCGGCTCTGCGGCCTCTTCCGCGT
CTTCGCCTTCGCCCTCAGACGAGTCGGATCTCCCTTTGGGCCGCCTCCCCGCGTCGACTTTAAGACCAAT
GACTTACAAGGCAGCTGTAGATCTTAGCCACTTTTTAAAAGAAAAGGGGGGACTGGAAGGGCTAATTCAC
TCCCAACGAAGACAAGATCTGCTTTTTGCTTGTACTGGGTCTCTCTGGTTAGACCAGATCTGAGCCTGGG
AGCTCTCTGGCTAACTAGGGAACCCACTGCTTAAGCCTCAATAAAGCTTGCCTTGAGTGCTTCAAGTAGT
GTGTGCCCGTCTGTTGTGTGACTCTGGTAACTAGAGATCCCTCAGACCCTTTTAGTCAGTGTGGAAAATC
TCTAGCAGTACGTATAGTAGTTCATGTCATCTTATTATTCAGTATTTATAACTTGCAAAGAAATGAATAT
CAGAGAGTGAGAGGAACTTGTTTATTGCAGCTTATAATGGTTACAAATAAAGCAATAGCATCACAAATTT
CACAAATAAAGCATTTTTTTCACTGCATTCTAGTTGTGGTTTGTCCAAACTCATCAATGTATCTTATCAT
GTCTGGCTCTAGCTATCCCGCCCCTAACTCCGCCCATCCCGCCCCTAACTCCGCCCAGTTCCGCCCATTC
TCCGCCCCATGGCTGACTAATTTTTTTTATTTATGCAGAGGCCGAGGCCGCCTCGGCCTCTGAGCTATTC
CAGAAGTAGTGAGGAGGCTTTTTTGGAGGCCTAGGGACGTACCCAATTCGCCCTATAGTGAGTCGTATTA
CGCGCGCTCACTGGCCGTCGTTTTACAACGTCGTGACTGGGAAAACCCTGGCGTTACCCAACTTAATCGC
CTTGCAGCACATCCCCCTTTCGCCAGCTGGCGTAATAGCGAAGAGGCCCGCACCGATCGCCCTTCCCAAC
AGTTGCGCAGCCTGAATGGCGAATGGG
[124 nt withheld, positions 8918-9041]
C
[91 nt withheld, positions 9043-9133]
A
[49 nt withheld, positions 9135-9183]
CCTTTGACGTTGGAGTCCACGTTCTTT
[37 nt withheld, positions 9211-9247]
ACCCTATCTCGGTCTATTCTTTTGATTTATAAGGGATTTTGCCGATTTCGGCCTATTGGTTAAAAAATGA
GCTGATTTAACAAAAATTTAACGCGAATTTTAACAAAATATTAACGCTTACAATTTAGGTGGCACTTTTC
GGGGAAATGTGCGCGGAACCCCTATTTGTTTATTTTTCTAAATACATTCAAATATGTATCCGCTCATGAG
ACAATAACCCTGATAAATGCTTCAATAATATTGAAAAAGGAAGAGTATGAGTATTCAACATTTCCGTGTC
GCCCTTATTCCCTTTTTTGCGGCATTTTGCCTTCCTGTTTTTGCTCACCCAGAAACGCTGGTGAAAGTAA
AAGATGCTGAAGATCAGTTGGGTGCACGAGTGGGTTACATCGAACTGGATCTCAACAGCGGTAAGATCCT
TGAGAGTTTTCGCCCCGAAGAACGTTTTCCAATGATGAGCACTTTTAAAGTTCTGCTATGTGGCGCGGTA
TTATCCCGTATTGACGCCGGGCAAGAGCAACTCGGTCGCCGCATACACTATTCTCAGAATGACTTGGTTG
AGTACTCACCAGTCACAGAAAAGCATCTTACGGATGGCATGACAGTAAGAGAATTATGCAGTGCTGCCAT
AACCATGAGTGATAACACTGCGGCCAACTTACTTCTGACAACGATCGGAGGACCGAAGGAGCTAACCGCT
TTTTTGCACAACATGGGGGATCATGTAACTCGCCTTGATCGTTGGGAACCGGAGCTGAATGAAGCCATAC
CAAACGACGAGCGTGACACCACGATGCCTGTAGCAATGGCAACAACGTTGCGCAAACTATTAACTGGCGA
ACTACTTACTCTAGCTTCCCGGCAACAATTAATAGACTGGATGGAGGCGGATAAAGTTGCAGGACCACTT
CTGCGCTCGGCCCTTCCGGCTGGCTGGTTTATTGCTGATAAATCTGGAGCCGGTGAGCGTGGGTCTCGCG
GTATCATTGCAGCACTGGGGCCAGATGGTAAGCCCTCCCGTATCGTAGTTATCTACACGACGGGGAGTCA
GGCAACTATGGATGAACGAAATAGACAGATCGCTGAGATAGGTGCCTCACTGATTAAGCATTGGTAACTG
TCAGACCAAGTTTACTCATATATACTTTAGATTGATTTAAAACTTCATTTTTAATTTAAAAGGATCTAGG
TGAAGATCCTTTTTGATAATCTCATGACCAAAATCCCTTAACGTGAGTTTTCGTTCCACTGAGCGTCAGA
CCCCGTAGAAAAGATCAAAGGATCTTCTTGAGATCCTTTTTTTCTGCGCGTAATCTGCTGCTTGCAAACA
AAAAAACCACCGCTACCAGCGGTGGTTTGTTTGCCGGATCAAGAGCTACCAACTCTTTTTCCGAAGGTAA
CTGGCTTCAGCAGAGCGCAGATACCAAATACTGTTCTTCTAGTGTAGCCGTAGTTAGGCCACCACTTCAA
GAACTCTGTAGCACCGCCTACATACCTCGCTCTGCTAATCCTGTTACCAGTGGCTGCTGCCAGTGGCGAT
AAGTCGTGTCTTACCGGGTTGGACTCAAGACGATAGTTACCGGATAAGGCGCAGCGGTCGGGCTGAACGG
GGGGTTCGTGCACACAGCCCAGCTTGGAGCGAACGACCTACACCGAACTGAGATACCTACAGCGTGAGCT
ATGAGAAAGCGCCACGCTTCCCGAAGGGAGAAAGGCGGACAGGTATCCGGTAAGCGGCAGGGTCGGAACA
GGAGAGCGCACGAGGGAGCTTCCAGGGGGAAACGCCTGGTATCTTTATAGTCCTGTCGGGTTTCGCCACC
TCTGACTTGAGCGTCGATTTTTGTGATGCTCGTCAGGGGGGCGGAGCCTATGGAAAAACGCCAGCAACGC
GGCCTTTTTACGGTTCCTGGCCTTTTGCTGGCCTTTTGCTCACATGTTCTTTCCTGCGTTATCCCCTGAT
TCTGTGGATAACCGTATTACCGCCTTTGAGTGAGCTGATACCGCTCGCCGCAGCCGAACGACCGAGCGCA
GCGAGTCAGTGAGCGAGGAAGCGGAAGAGCGCCCAATACGCAAACCGCCTCTCCCCGCGCGTTGGCCGAT
TCATTAATGCAGCTGGCACGACAGGTTTCCCGACTGGAAAGCGGGCAGTGAGCGCAACGCAATTAATGTG
AGTTAGCTCACTCATTAGGCACCCCAGGCTTTACACTTTATGCTTCCGGCTCGTATGTTGTGTGGAATTG
TGAGCGGATAACAATTTCACACAGGAAACAGCTATGACCATGATTACGCCAAGCGCGCAATTAACCCTCA
CTAAAGGGAACAAAAGCTGGAGCTGCAAGCTTA
