>Addgene plasmid #102313 | pLentiCRISPR sgFTCD_2 | depositor partial sequence | sequence record 193224 | sequnce with the library reverese primer: AATGATACGGCGACCACCGAGATCTAGAATACTGCCATTTGTCTCAAG
NAAAAATTGNNCCATTAGAGTAGNNCCNNNNNNNNCAANNNNANNNNNGGNNGCNNNNNGAAAAAAGAGC
AGTGGGAATAGGAGCTTTGTTNNNGGGTTCTTGGGANCAGCNNGGAAGCACTATGGGCGCAGNGTCAATG
ACGCTGACGGTACAGGCCAGACAATTATTGTCTGGTATAGTGCAGCAGCAGAACAATTTGCTGAGGGCTA
TTGAGGCGCAACAGCATCTGTTGCAACTCACAGTCTGGGGCATCAAGCAGCTCCAGGCAAGAATCCTGGC
TGTGGAAAGATACCTAAAGGATCAACAGCTCCTGGGGATTTGGGGTTGCTCTGGAAAACTCATTTGCACC
ACTGCTGTGCCTTGGAATGCTAGTTGGAGTAATAAATCTCTGGAACAGATTTGGAATCACACGACCTGGA
TGGAGTGGGACAGAGAAATTAACAATTACACAAGCTTAATACACTCCTTAATTGAAGAATCGCAAAACCA
GCAAGAAAAGAATGAACAAGAATTATTGGAATTAGATAAATGGGCAAGTTTGTGGAATTGGTTTAACATA
ACAAATTGGCTGTGGTATATAAAATTATTCATAATGATAGTAGGAGGCTTGGTAGGTTTAAGAATAGTTT
TTGCTGTACTTTCTATAGTGAATAGAGTTAGGCAGGGATATTCACCATTATCGTTTCAGACCCACCTCCC
AACCCCGAGGGGACCCAGAGAGGGCCTATTTCCCATGATTCCTTCATATTTGCATATACGATACAAGGCT
GTTAGAGAGATAATTAGAATTAATTTGACTGTAAACACAAAGATATTAGTACAAAATACGTGACGTAGAA
AGTAATAATTTCTTGGGTAGTTTGCAGTTTTAAAATTATGTTTTAAAATGGACTATCATATGCTTACCGT
AACTTGAAAGTATTTCGATTTCTTGGCTTTATATATCTTGTGGAAAGGACGAAACACCGGGAGCCATCAC
ACAGACCCCGTTTTAGAGCTAGAAATAGCAAGTTAAAATAAGGGTAGTCCGTTATCAACTTGAAAAAGTG
GCACCGAGTCGGTGCTTTTNNGAAT
